Addgene plasmid #242957: pAG AAV CMV Empty
Purpose: (Empty Backbone) Empty AAV expression backbone
Depositing lab: Meghan Rego & Addgene Research Program. Depositing organization: Addgene.
Backbone
  Vector backbone: pAG AAV
  Backbone manufacturer: Addgene
  Backbone size (bp): 3903
  Vector type: AAV
  Promoter: CMV
Growth in bacteria
  Bacterial resistance: Ampicillin, 100 μg/mL
  Growth temperature: 37°C
  Growth strain: NEB Stable
  Copy number: High Copy
Gene/Insert
  Cloning method: Restriction Enzyme
Terms and licenses: Academic/Nonprofit Terms; Industry Terms
Depositor comments: Addgene verified cloning into the BstBI and BamHI sites to create the control plasmid 242959 pAG AAV CMV EGFP.
How to cite: pAG AAV CMV Empty was a gift from Meghan Rego & Addgene Research Program (Addgene plasmid # 242957 ; http://n2t.net/addgene:242957 ; RRID:Addgene_242957)
