[The description below was written by a language model from this plasmid's Addgene catalogue record and pLannotate feature annotations shown in this document.]
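Description:
pAG AAV CMV Empty is a compact (3,903 bp) empty AAV transfer backbone built for cloning a gene of interest under a CMV promoter and packaging it into recombinant adeno-associated virus. The plasmid framework appears pBluescript-derived. Outside the viral cassette, the annotation shows T7 and T3 promoters, remnants of the pBluescript multiple cloning site, lac promoter/operator elements and a lacZα fragment. It is propagated in E. coli through a high-copy ColE1/pUC-type origin and selected with ampicillin via the β-lactamase gene. An f1 origin is also present, which could allow single-stranded DNA production. The record lists a recombination-deficient growth strain, a common choice for keeping the repeat-rich ITRs intact.

The payload region is bounded by two AAV2 inverted terminal repeats, the cis elements required for replication and encapsidation of the intervening DNA when rep, cap and helper functions are supplied in trans. Between them sit the human CMV immediate-early promoter and an SV40 polyadenylation signal, separated by an unannotated stretch that presumably holds the cloning sites. No insert, tag or reporter is present. Cloning is by restriction enzyme, and the depositor notes that insertion at the BstBI and BamHI sites was verified by building an EGFP control version of the vector. Short hits to a gRNA scaffold and a TRE3GV promoter are annotated only as fragments and are probably partial sequence matches rather than functional elements. The small cassette leaves most of the AAV packaging capacity for a user's transgene, making the plasmid a general starting point for constitutive, CMV-driven expression in mammalian cells by AAV delivery.
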