Features (pLannotate 1.2.2; 19 found; start..end, strand, type, name):
    141..159     +  promoter       T7 promoter: promoter for bacteriophage T7 RNA polymerase
    167..200     -  misc_feature   MCS (fragment): pBluescript multiple cloning site
    210..350     -  repeat_region  AAV2 ITR: inverted terminal repeat of adeno-associated virus serotype 2 inverted
    365..407     +  misc_RNA       gRNA scaffold (fragment): guide RNA scaffold for the Streptococcus pyogenes CRISPR/Cas9 system
    442..644     +  promoter       CMV promoter: human cytomegalovirus (CMV) immediate early promoter
    653..672     +  promoter       TRE3GV promoter (fragment): 3rd-generation Tet-responsive promoter that can be activated by binding of Tet-On® 3G, optimized for retroviral and lentiviral vectors
    851..972     +  polyA_signal   SV40 poly(A) signal: SV40 polyadenylation signal
    999..1139    +  repeat_region  AAV2 ITR: inverted terminal repeat of adeno-associated virus serotype 2 inverted
   1189..1217    -  misc_feature   MCS (fragment): pBluescript multiple cloning site
   1230..1248    -  promoter       T3 promoter: promoter for bacteriophage T3 RNA polymerase
   1293..1309    -  protein_bind   lac operator: The lac repressor binds to the lac operator to inhibit transcription in E. coli. This inhibition can be relieved by adding lactose or isopropyl-β-D-thiogalactopyranoside (IPTG). lac repressor encoded by lacI
   1317..1347    -  promoter       lac promoter: promoter for the E. coli lac operon
   1362..1383    -  protein_bind   CAP binding site: CAP binding activates transcription in the presence of cAMP. E. coli catabolite activator protein
   1396..1488    -  CDS            lacI (fragment): lac repressor; lacI; The lac repressor binds to the lac operator to inhibit transcription in E. coli. This inhibition can be relieved by adding lactose or isopropyl-β-D-thiogalactopyranoside (IPTG).
   1671..2259    -  rep_origin     ori: high-copy-number ColE1/pMB1/pBR322/pUC origin of replication
   2430..3290    -  CDS            AmpR: β-lactamase; bla; confers resistance to ampicillin, carbenicillin, and related antibiotics
   3291..3395    -  promoter       AmpR promoter: bla
   3448..3876    -  rep_origin     f1 ori (sequence partly withheld): f1 bacteriophage origin of replication; arrow indicates direction of (+) strand synthesis
   3881..133     -  CDS            lacZα (fragment) (across the origin): LacZα fragment of β-galactosidase; lacZ fragment
>Addgene plasmid #242957 | pAG AAV CMV Empty | addgene full sequence | sequence record 485238 | Addgene NGS Result
GTTGGGAAGGGCGATCGGTGCGGGCCTCTTCGCTATTACGCCAGCTGGCGAAAGGGGGATGTGCTGCAAG
GCGATTAAGTTGGGTAACGCCAGGGTTTTCCCAGTCACGACGTTGTAAAACGACGGCCAGTGAGCGCGCG
TAATACGACTCACTATAGGGCGAATGGGTACCGGACCCCCCCTCGAGGTCGACGGTATCGGGGGCATGCC
CTGCAGGCAGCTGCGCGCTCGCTCGCTCACTGAGGCCGCCCGGGCAAAGCCCGGGCGTCGGGCGACCTTT
GGTCGCCCGGCCTCAGTGAGCGAGCGAGCGCGCAGAGAGGGAGTGGCCAACTCCATCACTAGGGGTTCCT
GCGGCCGCAGCCGTGTTTTAGAGCTAGAAATAGCAAGTTAAAATAAGGCTAGTCCGTAGCGCGTGCGCCA
ATTCTGCAGACAAATTCTAGAGTGATGCGGTTTTGGCAGTACATCAATGGGCGTGGATAGCGGTTTGACT
CACGGGGATTTCCAAGTCTCCACCCCATTGACGTCAATGGGAGTTTGTTTTGGCACCAAAATCAACGGGA
CTTTCCAAAATGTCGTAACAACTCCGCCCCATTGACGCAAATGGGCGGTAGGCGTGTACGGTGGGAGGTC
TATATAAGCAGAGCGGTCACCGGTTTAGTGAACCGTCAGATCCGCTAGCGCTACCGGTCGCCACCATGTT
CGAAGGCGCGCCGCGATCGCGGGCCCGATATCTGATCACTCGAGGGCCGGCCATGCATGGATCCTGAACG
CGTGTAGTAGTTCAAGTCATCTTATTATTCAGTATTTATAACTTGCAAAGAAATGAATATCAGAGAGTGA
GAGGTGTACAAACTTGTTTATTGCAGCTTATAATGGTTACAAATAAAGCAATAGCATCACAAATTTCACA
AATAAAGCATTTTTTTCACTGCATTCTAGTTGTGGTTTGTCCAAACTCATCAATGTATCTTAGTTAACAC
GTGCGACCGAGCGGCCGCAGGAACCCCTAGTGATGGAGTTGGCCACTCCCTCTCTGCGCGCTCGCTCGCT
CACTGAGGCCGGGCGACCAAAGGTCGCCCGACGCCCGGGCTTTGCCCGGGCGGCCTCAGTGAGCGAGCGA
GCGCGCAGCTGCCTGCAGGGGCGCCAAGCCGAATTCTGCAGATATCCATCACACTGGCGGCCGCTCGACT
AGAGCGGCCGCCACCGCGGTGGAGCTCCAGCTTTTGTTCCCTTTAGTGAGGGTTAATTGCGCGCTTGGCG
TAATCATGGTCATAGCTGTTTCCTGTGTGAAATTGTTATCCGCTCACAATTCCACACAACATACGAGCCG
GAAGCATAAAGTGTAAAGCCTGGGGTGCCTAATGAGTGAGCTAACTCACATTAATTGCGTTGCGCTCACT
GCCCGCTTTCCAGTCGGGAAACCTGTCGTGCCAGCTGCATTAATGAATCGGCCAACGCGCGGGGAGAGGC
GGTTTGCGTATTGGGCGCTCTTCCGCTTCCTCGCTCACTGACTCGCTGCGCTCGGTCGTTCGGCTGCGGC
GAGCGGTATCAGCTCACTCAAAGGCGGTAATACGGTTATCCACAGAATCAGGGGATAACGCAGGAAAGAA
CATGTGAGCAAAAGGCCAGCAAAAGGCCAGGAACCGTAAAAAGGCCGCGTTGCTGGCGTTTTTCCATAGG
CTCCGCCCCCCTGACGAGCATCACAAAAATCGACGCTCAAGTCAGAGGTGGCGAAACCCGACAGGACTAT
AAAGATACCAGGCGTTTCCCCCTGGAAGCTCCCTCGTGCGCTCTCCTGTTCCGACCCTGCCGCTTACCGG
ATACCTGTCCGCCTTTCTCCCTTCGGGAAGCGTGGCGCTTTCTCATAGCTCACGCTGTAGGTATCTCAGT
TCGGTGTAGGTCGTTCGCTCCAAGCTGGGCTGTGTGCACGAACCCCCCGTTCAGCCCGACCGCTGCGCCT
TATCCGGTAACTATCGTCTTGAGTCCAACCCGGTAAGACACGACTTATCGCCACTGGCAGCAGCCACTGG
TAACAGGATTAGCAGAGCGAGGTATGTAGGCGGTGCTACAGAGTTCTTGAAGTGGTGGCCTAACTACGGC
TACACTAGAAGAACAGTATTTGGTATCTGCGCTCTGCTGAAGCCAGTTACCTTCGGAAAAAGAGTTGGTA
GCTCTTGATCCGGCAAACAAACCACCGCTGGTAGCGGTGGTTTTTTTGTTTGCAAGCAGCAGATTACGCG
CAGAAAAAAAGGATCTCAAGAAGATCCTTTGATCTTTTCTACGGGGTCTGACGCTCAGTGGAACGAAAAC
TCACGTTAAGGGATTTTGGTCATGAGATTATCAAAAAGGATCTTCACCTAGATCCTTTTAAATTAAAAAT
GAAGTTTTAAATCAATCTAAAGTATATATGAGTAAACTTGGTCTGACAGTTACCAATGCTTAATCAGTGA
GGCACCTATCTCAGCGATCTGTCTATTTCGTTCATCCATAGTTGCCTGACTCCCCGTCGTGTAGATAACT
ACGATACGGGAGGGCTTACCATCTGGCCCCAGTGCTGCAATGATACCGCGAGACCCACGCTCACCGGCTC
CAGATTTATCAGCAATAAACCAGCCAGCCGGAAGGGCCGAGCGCAGAAGTGGTCCTGCAACTTTATCCGC
CTCCATCCAGTCTATTAATTGTTGCCGGGAAGCTAGAGTAAGTAGTTCGCCAGTTAATAGTTTGCGCAAC
GTTGTTGCCATTGCTACAGGCATCGTGGTGTCACGCTCGTCGTTTGGTATGGCTTCATTCAGCTCCGGTT
CCCAACGATCAAGGCGAGTTACATGATCCCCCATGTTGTGCAAAAAAGCGGTTAGCTCCTTCGGTCCTCC
GATCGTTGTCAGAAGTAAGTTGGCCGCAGTGTTATCACTCATGGTTATGGCAGCACTGCATAATTCTCTT
ACTGTCATGCCATCCGTAAGATGCTTTTCTGTGACTGGTGAGTACTCAACCAAGTCATTCTGAGAATAGT
GTATGCGGCGACCGAGTTGCTCTTGCCCGGCGTCAATACGGGATAATACCGCGCCACATAGCAGAACTTT
AAAAGTGCTCATCATTGGAAAACGTTCTTCGGGGCGAAAACTCTCAAGGATCTTACCGCTGTTGAGATCC
AGTTCGATGTAACCCACTCGTGCACCCAACTGATCTTCAGCATCTTTTACTTTCACCAGCGTTTCTGGGT
GAGCAAAAACAGGAAGGCAAAATGCCGCAAAAAAGGGAATAAGGGCGACACGGAAATGTTGAATACTCAT
ACTCTTCCTTTTTCAATATTATTGAAGCATTTATCAGGGTTATTGTCTCATGAGCGGATACATATTTGAA
TGTATTTAGAAAAATAAACAAATAGGGGTTCCGCGCACATTTCCCCGAAAAGTGCCACCTAAATTGTAAG
CGTTAATATTTTGTTAAAATTCGCGTTAAATTTTTGTTAAATCAGCTCATTTTTTAACCAATAGGCCGAA
ATCGGCAAAATCCCTTATAAATCAAAAGAATAGACCGAGATAGGGT
[37 nt withheld, positions 3547-3583]
AAAGAACGTGGACTCCAACGTCAAAGG
[49 nt withheld, positions 3611-3659]
T
[91 nt withheld, positions 3661-3751]
G
[124 nt withheld, positions 3753-3876]
CCCATTCGCCATTCAGGCTGCGCAACT
